Addgene plasmid #196528: pDONR201-Eps8L2_181-299
Purpose: Entry vector for Gateway with Eps8L2_181-299
Depositing lab: Edgar Gomes. Depositing organization: Fundação GIMM- Gulbenkian Institute for Molecular Medicine. Publication: Ctdnep1 and Eps8L2 regulate dorsal actin cables for nuclear positioning during cell migration. Calero-Cuenca FJ, Osorio DS, Carvalho-Marques S, Sridhara SC, Oliveira LM, Jiao Y, Diaz J, Janota CS, Cadot B, Gomes ER. Curr Biol. 2021 Apr 12;31(7):1521-1530.e8. doi: 10.1016/j.cub.2021.01.007. Epub 2021 Feb 9. PubMed 33567288.
Backbone
  Vector backbone: pDONR201
  Vector type: Bacterial Expression
Growth in bacteria
  Bacterial resistance: Kanamycin, 50 μg/mL
  Growth temperature: 37°C
  Growth strain: DH5alpha
  Copy number: High Copy
Gene/Insert
  Gene/Insert name: Eps8L2_181-299
  Species: H. sapiens (human)
  Insert size (bp): 357
  Entrez Gene: EPS8L2 (a.k.a. EPS8R2, MGC3088, FLJ16738, FLJ21935, FLJ22171, MGC126530)
  Promoter: CMV promoter; T7 promoter
  Cloning method: Gateway Cloning
Terms and licenses: Academic/Nonprofit Terms; Industry Terms: Not Available to Industry
How to cite: pDONR201-Eps8L2_181-299 was a gift from Edgar Gomes (Addgene plasmid # 196528 ; http://n2t.net/addgene:196528 ; RRID:Addgene_196528)
