[The description below was written by a language model from this plasmid's Addgene catalogue record and pLannotate feature annotations shown in this document.]
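Description:
pDONR201-Eps8L2_181-299 is a Gateway entry clone built on the pDONR201 backbone, carrying a fragment of human EPS8L2 that corresponds to residues 181-299 of the protein. It is a small plasmid (about 2.6 kb in the sequenced record) maintained in E. coli at high copy through a ColE1/pUC-type origin and selected with kanamycin via the aph(3')-Ia aminoglycoside phosphotransferase gene. Although the catalogue classes it as a bacterial expression vector, its stated purpose and its architecture are those of a shuttle or storage clone rather than an expression plasmid.

The roughly 360 bp EPS8L2 fragment lies between attL1 and attL2, the recombination sites that result from a BP reaction into a donor vector. These sites allow directional transfer of the insert into any attR-containing destination vector through an LR Clonase reaction, where promoters and tags are supplied by the destination backbone. rrnB T1 and T2 transcription terminators flank the cassette region, insulating the insert from read-through transcription from the backbone. The catalogue entry lists CMV and T7 promoters, but neither is detected in the annotated feature table, and no tags or reporters are annotated. The listed promoters may therefore refer to downstream destination vectors rather than to this plasmid, though the record does not clarify this.

EPS8L2 is an EPS8-related protein linked to actin cytoskeleton remodelling and membrane ruffling. The associated publication concerns Eps8L2 and Ctdnep1 in regulating dorsal actin cables for nuclear positioning during cell migration. This truncated fragment is consistent with domain-mapping work, serving as a source for generating expression constructs of a defined EPS8L2 region.
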