Features (pLannotate 1.2.2; 7 found; start..end, strand, type, name):
     99..142     +  terminator     rrnB T1 terminator: Escherichia coli rrnB; transcription terminator T1 from the E. coli rrnB gene
    198..297     +  protein_bind   attL1: mutant version of attL; recombination site for the Gateway® LR reaction LR Clonase™
    300..659     +  CDS            EPS8L2 (fragment): ES8L2_HUMAN - Also known as EPS8R2. Experimental evidence at protein level: Swiss-Prot protein existence level 1. Stimulates guanine exchange activity of SOS1. May play a role in membrane ruffling and remodeling of the actin cytoskeleton. In the cochlea, is required for stereocilia maintenance in adult hair cells (By similarity). From Homo sapiens (Human).
    661..760     -  protein_bind   attL2: mutant version of attL; recombination site for the Gateway® LR reaction LR Clonase™
    883..1692    +  CDS            KanR: aminoglycoside phosphotransferase; aph(3')-Ia; confers resistance to kanamycin in bacteria or G418 (Geneticin®) in eukaryotes
   1835..2423    +  rep_origin     ori: high-copy-number ColE1/pMB1/pBR322/pUC origin of replication
   2558..2585    -  terminator     rrnB T2 terminator: transcription terminator T2 from the E. coli rrnB gene
>Addgene plasmid #196528 | pDONR201-Eps8L2_181-299 | addgene full sequence | sequence record 398236 | Addgene NGS Result
GTCCTGCCCGCCACCCTCCGGGCCGTTGCTTCACAACGTTCAAATCCGCTCCCGGCGGATTTGTCCTACT
CAGGAGAGCGTTCACCGACAAACAACAGATAAAACGAAAGGCCCAGTCTTCCGACTGAGCCTTTCGTTTT
ATTTGATGCCTGGCAGTTCCCTACTCTCGCGTTAACGCTAGCATGGATCTCGGGCCCCAAATAATGATTT
TATTTTGACTGATAGTGACCTGTTCGTTGCAACAAATTGATGAGCAATGCTTTTTTATAATGCCAACTTT
GTACAAAAAAGCAGGCTCCATGCGGCCGCAGACCCTGAAGGGACACCAGGAGAAGATTCGGCAGCGGCAG
TCCATCCTGCCTCCTCCCCAGGGCCCGGCGCCCATCCCCTTCCAGCACCGCGGCGGGGATTCCCCGGAGG
CCAAGAATCGCGTGGGCCCGCAGGTGCCACTCAGCGAGCCAGGTTTCCGCCGTCGGGAGTCGCAGGAGGA
GCCGCGGGCCGTGCTGGCTCAGAAGATAGAGAAGGAGACGCAAATCCTCAACTGCGCCCTGGACGACATC
GAGTGGTTTGTGGCCCGGCTGCAGAAGGCAGCCGAGGCTTTCAAGCAGCTGAACCAGCGGAAAAAGGGGA
AGAAGAAGGGCAAGAAGGCGCCAGCAGAGGACCCAGCTTTCTTGTACAAAGTTGGCATTATAAGAAAGCA
TTGCTTATCAATTTGTTGCAACGAACAGGTCACTATCAGTCAAAATAAAATCATTATTTGCCATCCAGCT
GCAGCTCTGGCCCGTGTCTCAAAATCTCTGATGTTACATTGCACAAGATAAAAATATATCATCATGAACA
ATAAAACTGTCTGCTTACATAAACAGTAATACAAGGGGTGTTATGAGCCATATTCAACGGGAAACGTCGA
GGCCGCGATTAAATTCCAACATGGATGCTGATTTATATGGGTATAAATGGGCTCGCGATAATGTCGGGCA
ATCAGGTGCGACAATCTATCGCTTGTATGGGAAGCCCGATGCGCCAGAGTTGTTTCTGAAACATGGCAAA
GGTAGCGTTGCCAATGATGTTACAGATGAGATGGTCAGACTAAACTGGCTGACGGAATTTATGCCTCTTC
CGACCATCAAGCATTTTATCCGTACTCCTGATGATGCATGGTTACTCACCACTGCGATCCCCGGAAAAAC
AGCATTCCAGGTATTAGAAGAATATCCTGATTCAGGTGAAAATATTGTTGATGCGCTGGCAGTGTTCCTG
CGCCGGTTGCATTCGATTCCTGTTTGTAATTGTCCTTTTAACAGCGATCGCGTATTTCGTCTCGCTCAGG
CGCAATCACGAATGAATAACGGTTTGGTTGATGCGAGTGATTTTGATGACGAGCGTAATGGCTGGCCTGT
TGAACAAGTCTGGAAAGAAATGCATAAACTTTTGCCATTCTCACCGGATTCAGTCGTCACTCATGGTGAT
TTCTCACTTGATAACCTTATTTTTGACGAGGGGAAATTAATAGGTTGTATTGATGTTGGACGAGTCGGAA
TCGCAGACCGATACCAGGATCTTGCCATCCTATGGAACTGCCTCGGTGAGTTTTCTCCTTCATTACAGAA
ACGGCTTTTTCAAAAATATGGTATTGATAATCCTGATATGAATAAATTGCAGTTTCATTTGATGCTCGAT
GAGTTTTTCTAATCAGAATTGGTTAATTGGTTGTAACACTGGCAGAGCATTACGCTGACTTGACGGGACG
GCGCAAGCTCATGACCAAAATCCCTTAACGTGAGTTTTCGTTCCACTGAGCGTCAGACCCCGTAGAAAAG
ATCAAAGGATCTTCTTGAGATCCTTTTTTTCTGCGCGTAATCTGCTGCTTGCAAACAAAAAAACCACCGC
TACCAGCGGTGGTTTGTTTGCCGGATCAAGAGCTACCAACTCTTTTTCCGAAGGTAACTGGCTTCAGCAG
AGCGCAGATACCAAATACTGTTCTTCTAGTGTAGCCGTAGTTAGGCCACCACTTCAAGAACTCTGTAGCA
CCGCCTACATACCTCGCTCTGCTAATCCTGTTACCAGTGGCTGCTGCCAGTGGCGATAAGTCGTGTCTTA
CCGGGTTGGACTCAAGACGATAGTTACCGGATAAGGCGCAGCGGTCGGGCTGAACGGGGGGTTCGTGCAC
ACAGCCCAGCTTGGAGCGAACGACCTACACCGAACTGAGATACCTACAGCGTGAGCTATGAGAAAGCGCC
ACGCTTCCCGAAGGGAGAAAGGCGGACAGGTATCCGGTAAGCGGCAGGGTCGGAACAGGAGAGCGCACGA
GGGAGCTTCCAGGGGGAAACGCCTGGTATCTTTATAGTCCTGTCGGGTTTCGCCACCTCTGACTTGAGCG
TCGATTTTTGTGATGCTCGTCAGGGGGGCGGAGCCTATGGAAAAACGCCAGCAACGCGGCCTTTTTACGG
TTCCTGGCCTTTTGCTGGCCTTTTGCTCACATGTTCTTTCCTGCGTTATCCCCTGATTCTGTGGATAACC
GTATTACCGCTAGCCAGGAAGAGTTTGTAGAAACGCAAAAAGGCCATCCGTCAGGATGGCCTTCTGCTTA
GTTTGATGCCTGGCAGTTTATGGCGGGC
