>Addgene plasmid #196528 | pDONR201-Eps8L2_181-299 | depositor partial sequence | sequence record 381258 | Eps8L2_181-299
CGGCCGCAGACCCTGAAGGGACACCAGGAGAAGATTCGGCAGCGGCAGTCCATCCTGCCTCCTCCCCAGG
GCCCGGCGCCCATCCCCTTCCAGCACCGCGGCGGGGATTCCCCGGAGGCCAAGAATCGCGTGGGCCCGCA
GGTGCCACTCAGCGAGCCAGGTTTCCGCCGTCGGGAGTCGCAGGAGGAGCCGCGGGCCGTGCTGGCTCAG
AAGATAGAGAAGGAGACGCAAATTCTCAACTGCGCCCTGGACGACATCGAGTGGTTTGTGGCCCGGCTGC
AGAAGGCAGCCGAGGCTTTCAAGCAGCTGAACCAGCGGAAAAAGGGGAAGAAGAAGGGCAAGAAGGCGCC
AGCAGAG
